Addgene plasmid #204731: iF66 PB-LoxStopLox-Zim3-dCas9-mScarlet-hygro
Purpose: Cre-inducible CRISPRi by Zim3-dCas9
Depositing lab: iPSC Neurodegenerative Disease Initiative (iNDI) & Michael Ward. Depositing organization: National Institute of Neurological Disorders and Strokes (NINDS).
Backbone
  Vector backbone: M54
  Vector type: Mammalian Expression
  Selectable markers: Hygromycin
Growth in bacteria
  Bacterial resistance: Ampicillin, 100 μg/mL
  Growth temperature: 37°C
  Growth strain: DH5alpha
  Copy number: High Copy
Gene/Insert
  Gene/Insert name: Zim3-dCas9
  Species: Synthetic
  Cloning method: Gibson Cloning
Terms and licenses: Academic/Nonprofit Terms; Industry Terms: Not Available to Industry
How to cite: iF66 PB-LoxStopLox-Zim3-dCas9-mScarlet-hygro was a gift from iPSC Neurodegenerative Disease Initiative (iNDI) & Michael Ward (Addgene plasmid # 204731 ; http://n2t.net/addgene:204731 ; RRID:Addgene_204731)
