[The description below was written by a language model from this plasmid's Addgene catalogue record and pLannotate feature annotations shown in this document.]
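Description:
iF66 PB-LoxStopLox-Zim3-dCas9-mScarlet-hygro is a large (about 18.4 kb) mammalian expression plasmid built on the M54 backbone for Cre-inducible CRISPR interference. The "PB" in the name implies a piggyBac transposon format for genomic integration, but the automated feature table does not annotate piggyBac terminal repeats, so this rests on the name alone. In E. coli the plasmid is maintained at high copy from a ColE1/pUC-type origin with ampicillin selection. An f1 origin and lac promoter/lacZα remnants are also present as cloning-vector carryover.

The main cassette is driven by a CAG-type promoter (CMV enhancer, chicken β-actin promoter and chimeric intron). Immediately downstream lies a transcriptional stop element made of three tandem SV40 poly(A) signals flanked by two loxP511 sites, which blocks expression of the downstream coding region until Cre excises it. After excision, the promoter drives a fragment of human ZIM3, presumably its KRAB repressor domain, followed by S. pyogenes Cas9, described in the record as catalytically dead. mScarlet follows as a red fluorescent reporter. How it is linked to dCas9 is not annotated. A WPRE and the hGH poly(A) signal complete the transcript.

A separate, oppositely oriented cassette expresses hygromycin phosphotransferase from the EF-1α promoter with a bGH poly(A) signal, allowing selection of stable cells. It is flanked by wild-type loxP sites, which are incompatible with loxP511, so Cre should also remove the marker independently. Short hits to SURF1/Surf2, OR51A4 and lambda sequences appear to be noncoding regulatory or stuffer DNA whose function is not stated. The construct is suited to conditional gene knockdown when combined with guide RNAs.
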