Features (pLannotate 1.2.2; 35 found; start..end, strand, type, name):
      9..388     +  enhancer       CMV enhancer: human cytomegalovirus immediate early enhancer
    390..666     +  promoter       chicken β-actin promoter: No description available
    667..1683    +  intron         chimeric intron: chimera between introns from chicken β-actin and rabbit β-globin
   1742..1775    -  protein_bind   loxP511: Cre-mediated recombination occurs in the 8-bp core sequence (GTATACAT). loxP511 sites are compatible with each other, but incompatible with wild-type loxP sites. Cre recombinase
   1836..1919    +  CDS            large T antigen (fragment): large T antigen from SV40 (simian virus 40)
   1942..2076    +  polyA_signal   SV40 poly(A) signal: SV40 polyadenylation signal
   2090..2173    +  CDS            large T antigen (fragment): large T antigen from SV40 (simian virus 40)
   2196..2330    +  polyA_signal   SV40 poly(A) signal: SV40 polyadenylation signal
   2344..2423    +  CDS            large T antigen (fragment): large T antigen from SV40 (simian virus 40)
   2450..2584    +  polyA_signal   SV40 poly(A) signal: SV40 polyadenylation signal
   2613..2646    -  protein_bind   loxP511: Cre-mediated recombination occurs in the 8-bp core sequence (GTATACAT). loxP511 sites are compatible with each other, but incompatible with wild-type loxP sites. Cre recombinase
   2668..2970    +  CDS            ZIM3 (fragment): ZIM3_HUMAN - Also known as ZNF657. Experimental evidence at protein level: Swiss-Prot protein existence level 1. May be involved in transcriptional regulation. From Homo sapiens (Human).
   3070..7173    +  CDS            cas9: CAS9_STRP1 - Also known as csn1 From Streptococcus pyogenes serotype M1.
   7429..8121    +  CDS            mScarlet: mScarlet is a basic (constitutively fluorescent) red fluorescent protein published in 2016, derived from synthetic construct. It has moderate acid sensitivity.
   8161..8749    +  misc_feature   WPRE: woodchuck hepatitis virus posttranscriptional regulatory element
   8781..9257    +  polyA_signal   hGH poly(A) signal: human growth hormone polyadenylation signal
   9771..9890    -  CDS            B (fragment): PORTL_LAMBD - Experimental evidence at protein level: Swiss-Prot protein existence level 1. Forms the portal vertex of the capsid (PubMed:6228056, PubMed:6232391). This portal plays critical roles in head assembly, genome packaging, neck/tail attachment, and genome ejection (Probable). The portal protein multimerizes as a single ring-shaped homododecamer arranged around a central channel (PubMed:6232391). Binds to the terminase subunits to form the packaging machine (PubMed:7799432). From Escherichia phage lambda (Bacteriophage lambda).
   9892..10047   +  CDS            lacZα (fragment): LacZα fragment of β-galactosidase; lacZ fragment
  10052..10480   +  rep_origin     f1 ori (sequence partly withheld): f1 bacteriophage origin of replication; arrow indicates direction of (+) strand synthesis
  10533..10637   +  promoter       AmpR promoter: bla
  10638..11498   +  CDS            AmpR: β-lactamase; bla; confers resistance to ampicillin, carbenicillin, and related antibiotics
  11669..12257   +  rep_origin     ori: high-copy-number ColE1/pMB1/pBR322/pUC origin of replication
  12440..12532   +  CDS            lacI (fragment): lac repressor; lacI; The lac repressor binds to the lac operator to inhibit transcription in E. coli. This inhibition can be relieved by adding lactose or isopropyl-β-D-thiogalactopyranoside (IPTG).
  12545..12566   +  protein_bind   CAP binding site: CAP binding activates transcription in the presence of cAMP. E. coli catabolite activator protein
  12581..12611   +  promoter       lac promoter: promoter for the E. coli lac operon
  12615..12637   +  protein_bind   lac operator (fragment): The lac repressor binds to the lac operator to inhibit transcription in E. coli. This inhibition can be relieved by adding lactose or isopropyl-β-D-thiogalactopyranoside (IPTG). lac repressor encoded by lacI
  12673..13140   -  CDS            B (fragment): PORTL_LAMBD - Experimental evidence at protein level: Swiss-Prot protein existence level 1. Forms the portal vertex of the capsid (PubMed:6228056, PubMed:6232391). This portal plays critical roles in head assembly, genome packaging, neck/tail attachment, and genome ejection (Probable). The portal protein multimerizes as a single ring-shaped homododecamer arranged around a central channel (PubMed:6232391). Binds to the terminase subunits to form the packaging machine (PubMed:7799432). From Escherichia phage lambda (Bacteriophage lambda).
  13700..13733   -  protein_bind   loxP: Cre-mediated recombination occurs in the 8-bp core sequence (GCATACAT). Cre recombinase
  13734..13958   -  polyA_signal   bGH poly(A) signal: bovine growth hormone polyadenylation signal
  13969..14991   -  CDS            hph: KHYB_ECOLX - Experimental evidence at protein level: Swiss-Prot protein existence level 1. The aminoglycoside phosphotransferases achieve inactivation of their antibiotic substrates by phosphorylation. Only phosphorylates hygromycin and closely related compounds such as demethyl analogs and destomycin. From Escherichia coli.
  15005..16165   -  promoter       EF-1α promoter: strong constitutive promoter for human elongation factor EF-1α
  16165..16198   -  protein_bind   loxP: Cre-mediated recombination occurs in the 8-bp core sequence (GCATACAT). Cre recombinase
  16737..16865   +  CDS            OR51A4 (fragment): O51A4_HUMAN - Experimental evidence at transcript level: Swiss-Prot protein existence level 2. Odorant receptor. From Homo sapiens (Human).
  17583..17798   -  CDS            SURF1 (fragment): SURF1_HUMAN - Also known as SURF-1. Experimental evidence at protein level: Swiss-Prot protein existence level 1. Component of the MITRAC (mitochondrial translation regulation assembly intermediate of cytochrome c oxidase complex) complex, that regulates cytochrome c oxidase assembly. From Homo sapiens (Human).
  18205..18411   +  CDS            Surf2 (fragment): SURF2_MOUSE - Also known as Surf-2. Experimental evidence at protein level: Swiss-Prot protein existence level 1. From Mus musculus (Mouse).
>Addgene plasmid #204731 | iF66 PB-LoxStopLox-Zim3-dCas9-mScarlet-hygro | addgene full sequence | sequence record 403365 | Addgene NGS Result
GGCGCGCCGACATTGATTATTGACTAGTTATTAATAGTAATCAATTACGGGGTCATTAGTTCATAGCCCA
TATATGGAGTTCCGCGTTACATAACTTACGGTAAATGGCCCGCCTGGCTGACCGCCCAACGACCCCCGCC
CATTGACGTCAATAATGACGTATGTTCCCATAGTAACGCCAATAGGGACTTTCCATTGACGTCAATGGGT
GGAGTATTTACGGTAAACTGCCCACTTGGCAGTACATCAAGTGTATCATATGCCAAGTACGCCCCCTATT
GACGTCAATGACGGTAAATGGCCCGCCTGGCATTATGCCCAGTACATGACCTTATGGGACTTTCCTACTT
GGCAGTACATCTACGTATTAGTCATCGCTATTACCATGGTCGAGGTGAGCCCCACGTTCTGCTTCACTCT
CCCCATCTCCCCCCCCTCCCCACCCCCAATTTTGTATTTATTTATTTTTTAATTATTTTGTGCAGCGATG
GGGGCGGGGGGGGGGGGGGGGGCGCGCCAGGSGGGGCGGGGSGGGGCGAGGGGCGGGGCGGGGCGAGGCG
GAGAGGTGCGGCGGCAGCCAATCAGAGCGGCGCGCTCCGAAAGTTTCCTTTTATGGCGAGGCGGCGGCGG
CGGCGGCCCTATAAAAAGCGAAGCGCGCGGCGGGCGGGAGTCGCTGCGCGCTGCCTTCGCCCCGTGCCCC
GCTCCGCCGCCGCCTCGCGCCGCCCGCCCCGGCTCTGACTGACCGCGTTACTCCCACAGGTGAGCGGGCG
GGACGGCCCTTCTCCTCCGGGCTGTAATTAGCGCTTGGTTTAATGACGGCTTGTTTCTTTTCTGTGGCTG
CGTGAAAGCCTTGAGGGGCTCCGGGAGGGCCCTTTGTGCGGGGGGAGCGGCTCGGGGGGTGCGTGCGTGT
GTGTGTGCGTGGGGAGCGCCGCGTGCGGCTCCGCGCTGCCCGGCGGCTGTGAGCGCTGCGGGCGCGGCGC
GGGGCTTTGTGCGCTCCGCAGTGTGCGCGAGGGGAGCGCGGCCGGGGGCGGTGCCCCGCGGTGCGGGGGG
GGCTGCGAGGGGAACAAAGGCTGCGTGCGGGGTGTGTGCGTGGGGGGGTGAGCAGGGGGTGTGGGCGCGT
CGGTCGGGCTGCAACCCCCCCTGCACCCCCCTCCCCGAGTTGCTGAGCACGGCCCGGCTTCGGGTGCGGG
GCTCCGTACGGGGCGTGGCGCGGGGCTCGCCGTGCCGGGCGGGGGGTGGCGGCAGGTGGGGGTGCCGGGC
GGGGCGGGGCCGCCTCGGGCCGGGGAGGGCTCGGGGGAGGGGCGCGGCGGCCCCCGGAGCGCCGGCGGCT
GTCGAGGCGCGGCGAGCCGCAGCCATTGCCTTTTATGGTAATCGTGCGAGAGGGCGCAGGGACTTCCTTT
GTCCCAAATCTGTGCGGAGCCGAAATCTGGGAGGCGCCGCCGCACCCCCTCTAGCGGGCGCGGGGCGAAG
CGGTGCGGCGCCGGCAGGAAGGAAATGGGCGGGGAGGGCCTTCGTGCGTCGCCGCGCCGCCGTCCCCTTC
TCCCTCTCCAGCCTCGGGGCTGTCCGCGGGGGGACGGCTGCCTTCGGGGGGGACGGGGCAGGGCGGGGTT
CGGCTTCTGGCGTGTGACCGGCGGCTCTAGAGCCTCTGCTAACCATGTTCATGCCTTCTTCTTTTTCCTA
CAGCTCCTGGGCAACGTGCTGGTTATTGTGCTGTCTCATCATTTTGGCAAAGAATGTCGACATAACTTCG
TATAATGTATACTATACGAAGTTATTCGCGATGAATAAATGAAAGCTTGCAGATCTGCGACCCTAGAGGA
TCTGCGACCCTAGAGGATCATAATCAGCCATACCACATTTGTAGAGGTTTTACTTGCTTTAAAAAACCTC
CCACACCTCCCCCTGAACCTGAAACATAAAATGAATGCAATTGTTGTTGTTAACTTGTTTATTGCAGCTT
ATAATGGTTACAAATAAAGCAATAGCATCACAAATTTCACAAATAAAGCATTTTTTTCACTGCATTCTAG
TTGTGGTTTGTCCAAACTCATCAATGTATCTTATCATGTCTGGATCTGCGACCCTAGAGGATCATAATCA
GCCATACCACATTTGTAGAGGTTTTACTTGCTTTAAAAAACCTCCCACACCTCCCCCTGAACCTGAAACA
TAAAATGAATGCAATTGTTGTTGTTAACTTGTTTATTGCAGCTTATAATGGTTACAAATAAAGCAATAGC
ATCACAAATTTCACAAATAAAGCATTTTTTTCACTGCATTCTAGTTGTGGTTTGTCCAAACTCATCAATG
TATCTTATCATGTCTGGATCTGCGACCCTAGAGGATCATAATCAGCCATACCACATTTGTAGAGGTTTTA
CTTGCTTTAAAAAACCTCCCACACCTCCCCCTGAACCTGAAACTAAAAATGAATGCAATTGTTGTTGTTA
ACTTGTTTATTGCAGCTTATAATGGTTACAAATAAAGCAATAGCATCACAAATTTCACAAATAAAGCATT
TTTTTCACTGCATTCTAGTTGTGGTTTGTCCAAACTCATCAATGTATCTTATCATGTCTGGATCTCCATC
AAGCTGATCCGGAACCCTTAATATAACTTCGTATAATGTATACTATACGAAGTTATGGTACCTCGCGAGC
CGCCACCATGAACAACTCTCAGGGCAGAGTGACCTTCGAGGACGTGACCGTGAACTTCACCCAAGGCGAG
TGGCAGAGACTGAACCCCGAGCAGAGAAACCTGTACCGGGACGTGATGCTGGAAAACTACAGCAACCTGG
TGTCCGTCGGCCAGGGCGAGACAACAAAGCCTGACGTGATCCTGCGGCTGGAACAGGGCAAAGAGCCTTG
GCTGGAAGAGGAAGAGGTGCTCGGATCTGGCAGAGCCGAGAAGAATGGCGACATCGGCGGACAGATCTGG
AAGCCCAAGGACGTGAAAGAGTCTCTGAGTGGCGGCTCAAGTGGCGGGTCTAGTGGGAGTGAAACGCCAG
GGACTTCAGAATCAGCAACCCCGGAATCATCCGGCGGATCATCCGGTGGGTCTGTATACATGGACAAGAA
GTACTCTATCGGCCTGGCCATCGGCACCAATTCTGTTGGATGGGCCGTGATCACCGACGAGTACAAGGTG
CCCAGCAAGAAATTCAAGGTGCTGGGCAACACCGACCGGCACAGCATCAAGAAGAATCTGATCGGCGCCC
TGCTGTTCGACTCTGGCGAAACAGCCGAAGCCACCAGACTGAAGAGAACCGCCAGACGGCGGTACACCAG
AAGAAAGAACCGGATCTGCTACCTGCAAGAGATCTTCAGCAACGAGATGGCCAAGGTGGACGACAGCTTC
TTCCACAGACTGGAAGAGTCCTTCCTGGTCGAGGAAGATAAGAAGCACGAGCGGCACCCCATCTTCGGCA
ACATCGTGGATGAGGTGGCCTACCACGAGAAGTACCCTACCATCTACCACCTCCGGAAGAAACTGGTGGA
CAGCACCGACAAGGCCGACCTGAGACTGATCTATCTGGCCCTGGCTCACATGATCAAGTTCCGGGGCCAC
TTTCTGATCGAGGGCGACCTGAATCCTGACAACAGCGACGTGGACAAGCTGTTCATCCAGCTGGTGCAGA
CCTACAACCAGCTGTTCGAGGAAAACCCCATCAACGCCAGCGGAGTGGATGCCAAGGCCATCCTGTCTGC
CAGACTGAGCAAGAGCAGACGCCTGGAAAACCTGATCGCTCAGCTGCCCGGCGAGAAGAAGAACGGCCTG
TTCGGAAACCTGATTGCCCTGAGCCTGGGCCTGACACCTAACTTCAAGAGCAACTTCGACCTGGCTGAGG
ACGCCAAACTGCAGCTGTCCAAGGACACCTACGACGACGACCTGGACAATCTGCTGGCCCAGATCGGCGA
TCAGTACGCCGACTTGTTTCTGGCCGCCAAGAACCTGTCCGACGCCATCCTGCTGAGCGACATCCTGAGA
GTGAACACCGAGATCACAAAGGCCCCTCTGAGCGCCTCTATGATCAAGAGATACGACGAGCACCACCAGG
ATCTGACCCTGCTGAAGGCCCTCGTTAGACAGCAGCTGCCTGAGAAGTACAAAGAGATTTTCTTCGACCA
GAGCAAGAACGGCTACGCCGGCTACATTGATGGCGGAGCCAGCCAAGAGGAATTTTACAAGTTCATCAAG
CCCATCCTTGAGAAGATGGACGGCACCGAGGAACTGCTGGTCAAGCTGAACAGAGAGGACCTGCTGCGGA
AGCAGCGGACCTTCGACAATGGCTCTATCCCTCACCAGATCCACCTGGGAGAGCTGCACGCCATTCTGCG
GAGACAAGAGGACTTTTACCCATTCCTGAAGGACAACCGGGAAAAGATTGAGAAGATCCTGACCTTCAGA
ATCCCCTACTACGTGGGACCACTGGCCAGAGGCAATAGCAGATTCGCCTGGATGACCAGAAAGAGCGAGG
AAACCATCACACCCTGGAACTTCGAGGAAGTGGTGGACAAGGGCGCCAGCGCTCAGTCCTTCATCGAGCG
GATGACCAACTTCGATAAGAACCTGCCTAACGAGAAGGTGCTGCCCAAGCACAGCCTGCTGTACGAGTAC
TTCACCGTGTATAACGAGCTGACCAAAGTGAAATACGTGACCGAGGGAATGAGAAAGCCCGCCTTTCTGA
GCGGCGAGCAGAAAAAGGCCATTGTGGATCTGCTGTTCAAGACCAACCGGAAAGTGACAGTGAAGCAGCT
GAAAGAGGACTACTTCAAGAAAATCGAGTGCTTCGACAGCGTGGAAATCAGCGGCGTGGAAGATCGGTTC
AATGCCAGCCTGGGCACATACCACGACCTGCTGAAAATTATCAAGGACAAGGACTTCCTGGACAACGAAG
AGAACGAGGACATCCTGGAAGACATCGTGCTGACCCTGACACTGTTTGAGGACAGAGAGATGATCGAGGA
ACGGCTGAAAACATACGCCCACCTGTTCGACGACAAAGTGATGAAGCAACTGAAGCGGCGGAGATACACC
GGCTGGGGTAGACTGTCCCGGAAGCTGATCAACGGCATCCGGGATAAGCAGTCCGGCAAGACCATCCTGG
ACTTTCTGAAGTCCGACGGCTTCGCCAACAGAAACTTCATGCAGCTGATCCACGACGACAGCCTGACCTT
TAAAGAGGACATCCAGAAAGCCCAGGTGTCCGGCCAAGGCGATTCTCTGCACGAGCACATTGCCAACCTG
GCCGGATCTCCCGCCATTAAGAAGGGCATCCTGCAGACCGTGAAGGTGGTGGACGAGCTTGTGAAAGTGA
TGGGCAGACACAAGCCCGAGAACATCGTGATCGAAATGGCCAGAGAGAACCAGACCACACAGAAGGGCCA
GAAGAACAGCCGCGAGAGAATGAAGCGGATCGAAGAGGGCATCAAAGAGCTGGGCAGCCAGATCCTGAAA
GAACACCCCGTGGAAAACACCCAGCTGCAGAACGAGAAGCTGTACCTGTACTACCTGCAGAATGGACGGG
ATATGTACGTGGACCAAGAGCTGGACATCAACCGGCTGTCCGACTACGATGTGGACGCTATCGTGCCCCA
GTCTTTTCTGAAGGACGACTCCATCGACAACAAGGTCCTGACCAGAAGCGACAAGAACCGGGGCAAGAGC
GATAACGTGCCCTCCGAAGAGGTGGTCAAGAAGATGAAGAACTATTGGCGCCAGCTGCTGAATGCCAAGC
TGATTACCCAGCGGAAGTTCGACAACCTGACCAAGGCCGAAAGAGGCGGCCTGAGCGAACTGGATAAGGC
CGGCTTCATCAAGAGACAGCTGGTGGAAACCCGGCAGATCACCAAACACGTGGCACAGATTCTGGACTCC
CGGATGAACACTAAGTACGACGAGAACGACAAACTGATCCGGGAAGTGAAAGTCATCACCCTGAAGTCCA
AGCTGGTGTCTGATTTCCGGAAGGATTTCCAGTTCTACAAAGTGCGCGAGATCAACAACTACCATCACGC
CCACGACGCCTACCTGAATGCCGTTGTTGGAACAGCCCTGATCAAGAAGTATCCCAAGCTGGAAAGCGAG
TTCGTGTACGGCGACTACAAGGTGTACGACGTGCGGAAGATGATCGCCAAGAGCGAGCAAGAGATTGGCA
AGGCTACCGCCAAGTACTTTTTCTACTCCAACATCATGAACTTTTTCAAGACAGAGATCACCCTGGCCAA
CGGCGAGATCCGGAAAAGACCCCTGATCGAGACAAACGGCGAAACCGGGGAGATCGTGTGGGATAAGGGC
AGAGATTTTGCCACAGTGCGGAAAGTGCTGAGCATGCCCCAAGTGAATATCGTGAAGAAAACCGAGGTGC
AGACAGGCGGCTTCAGCAAAGAGTCTATCCTGCCTAAGCGGAACAGCGACAAGCTGATCGCCCGGAAGAA
GGACTGGGACCCAAAGAAGTACGGCGGCTTCGATAGCCCTACCGTGGCCTATTCTGTGCTGGTGGTGGCC
AAAGTGGAAAAGGGCAAGTCCAAGAAACTCAAGAGCGTGAAAGAACTGCTCGGCATCACCATCATGGAAC
GGTCCAGCTTTGAGAAGAACCCTATTGATTTCCTTGAGGCCAAGGGCTACAAAGAAGTGAAAAAGGACCT
GATCATCAAGCTCCCCAAGTACTCCCTGTTCGAGCTGGAAAATGGCCGGAAGCGGATGCTGGCTTCTGCT
GGCGAACTGCAGAAGGGAAACGAACTGGCCCTGCCTAGCAAATATGTGAACTTTCTGTACCTGGCCAGCC
ACTATGAGAAGCTGAAGGGCAGCCCCGAGGACAATGAGCAAAAGCAGCTGTTTGTCGAGCAGCACAAGCA
CTACCTGGACGAGATCATCGAGCAGATCAGCGAGTTCTCCAAGAGAGTGATCCTGGCTGACGCCAATCTG
GACAAAGTGCTGTCCGCCTACAACAAGCACCGGGACAAGCCTATCAGAGAGCAGGCCGAGAATATCATCC
ACCTGTTTACCCTGACCAACCTGGGAGCCCCTGCCGCCTTCAAGTACTTCGACACCACCATCGACCGGAA
GCGCTACACCAGCACCAAAGAGGTTCTGGACGCCACACTGATCCACCAGAGCATCACCGGCCTGTACGAG
ACAAGAATCGACCTGTCTCAGCTCGGCGGCGATCCTCGAGGCTATCCCTATGACGTGCCCGATTATGCCA
GCAGTGGCAGCGGCTCCCCCAAGAAAAAACGCAAGGTGGAAGATCCTAAGAAAAAGCGGAAAGTGGTTAA
CGGAAGTGGCGAGGGCAGAGGAAGTCTGCTAACATGCGGTGACGTCGAGGAGAATCCTGGCCCACCTGCC
GCTAAACGGGTCAAACTCGACGGCGGTTCTGGAGGTCCTGCTGCAAAGCGCGTTAAGTTGGATGCTAGCA
TGGAATTTGTGTCTAAAGGGGAAGCAGTCATTAAAGAGTTCATGCGCTTCAAAGTACACATGGAAGGAAG
TATGAACGGGCACGAATTTGAAATAGAAGGCGAAGGGGAAGGTCGGCCATACGAAGGGACGCAAACCGCG
AAGTTGAAGGTTACAAAGGGAGGACCGTTGCCCTTTAGCTGGGACATCCTGTCTCCACAGTTTATGTACG
GTTCAAGAGCTTTTACTAAGCACCCCGCTGACATCCCGGACTACTATAAACAGTCATTCCCCGAAGGATT
CAAATGGGAGAGGGTCATGAATTTCGAGGACGGAGGTGCTGTTACAGTTACGCAGGATACCTCACTTGAG
GATGGCACGCTTATATATAAGGTGAAGCTCCGCGGTACGAACTTTCCGCCGGACGGCCCCGTTATGCAGA
AGAAGACGATGGGCTGGGAAGCCTCTACGGAACGCCTGTATCCTGAGGACGGTGTTCTGAAAGGGGATAT
TAAAATGGCCCTTCGGTTGAAAGATGGGGGCCGCTATCTTGCGGACTTTAAGACCACCTACAAAGCAAAA
AAGCCTGTCCAAATGCCCGGTGCATATAACGTCGATAGAAAACTTGATATAACCTCCCATAATGAAGATT
ACACAGTAGTCGAGCAGTACGAACGAAGCGAAGGTCGGCACTCAACTGGAGGTATGGATGAATTGTATAA
GTAGGATATCATGCCTAATTTTGAGTGTATTACTTTCGAAAATCAACCTCTGGATTACAAAATTTGTGAA
AGATTGACTGGTATTCTTAACTATGTTGCTCCTTTTACGCTATGTGGATACGCTGCTTTAATGCCTTTGT
ATCATGCTATTGCTTCCCGTATGGCTTTCATTTTCTCCTCCTTGTATAAATCCTGGTTGCTGTCTCTTTA
TGAGGAGTTGTGGCCCGTTGTCAGGCAACGTGGCGTGGTGTGCACTGTGTTTGCTGACGCAACCCCCACT
GGTTGGGGCATTGCCACCACCTGTCAGCTCCTTTCCGGGACTTTCGCTTTCCCCCTCCCTATTGCCACGG
CGGAACTCATCGCCGCCTGCCTTGCCCGCTGCTGGACAGGGGCTCGGCTGTTGGGCACTGACAATTCCGT
GGTGTTGTCGGGGAAATCATCGTCCTTTCCTTGGCTGCTCGCCTATGTTGCCACCTGGATTCTGCGCGGG
ACGTCCTTCTGCTACGTCCCTTCGGCCCTCAATCCAGCGGACCTTCCTTCCCGCGGCCTGCTGCCGGCTC
TGCGGCCTCTTCCGCGTCTTCGCCTTCGCCCTCAGACGAGTCGGATCTCCCTTTGGGCCGCCTCCCCGCA
TCGATACCGAGCGCTGGTCGACAGATCTACGGGTGGCATCCCTGTGACCCCTCCCCAGTGCCTCTCCTGG
CCCTGGAAGTTGCCACTCCAGTGCCCACCAGCCTTGTCCTAATAAAATTAAGTTGCATCATTTTGTCTGA
CTAGGTGTCCTTCTATAATATTATGGGGTGGAGGGGGGTGGTATGGAGCAAGGGGCAAGTTGGGAAGACA
ACCTGTAGGGCCTGCGGGGTCTATTGGGAACCAAGCTGGAGTGCAGTGGCACAATCTTGGCTCACTGCAA
TCTCCGCCTCCTGGGTTCAAGCGATTCTCCTGCCTCAGCCTCCCGAGTTGTTGGGATTCCAGGCATGCAT
GACCAGGCTCAGCTAATTTTTGTTTTTTTGGTAGAGACGGGGTTTCACCATATTGGCCAGGCTGGTCTCC
AACTCCTAATCTCAGGTGATCTACCCACCTTGGCCTCCCAAATTGCTGGGATTACAGGCGTGAACCACTG
CTCCCTTCCCTGTCCTTGTTTAAACGCGATCGCTTAATTAAGGCCGTGGAGGCCTTTTCCCCGTATCCCC
CCAGGTGTCTGCAGGCTCAAAGAGCAGCGAGAAGCGTTCAGAGGAAAGCGATCCCGTGCCACCTTCCCCG
TGCCCGGGCTGTCCCCGCACGCTGCCGGCTCGGGGATGCGGGGGGAGCGCCGGACCGGAGCGGAGCCCCG
GGCGGCTCGCTGCTGCCCCCTAGCGGGGGAGGGACGTAATTACATCCCTGGGGGCTTTGGGGGGGGGCTG
TCCCTCATAAAAGTTTTGTTACTTTATAGAAGAAATTTTGAGTTTTTGTTTTTTTTAATAAATAAATAAA
CATAAATAAATTGTTTGTTGAATTTATTATTAGTATGTAAGTGTAAATATAATAAAACTTAATATCTATT
CAAATTAATAAATAAACCTCGATATACAGACCGATAAAACACATGCGTCAATTTTACACATGATTATCTT
TAACGTACGTCACAATATGATTATCTTTCTAGGGTTAATCTAGCTGCGTGTTCTGCAGCGTGTCGAGCAT
CTTCATCTGCTCCATCACGCTGTAAAACACATTTGCACCGCGAGTCTGCCCGTCCTCCACGGGTTCAAAA
ACGTGAATGAACGAGGCGCGCTCACTGGCCGTCGTTTTACAACGTCGTGACTGGGAAAACCCTGGCGTTA
CCCAACTTAATCGCCTTGCAGCACATCCCCCTTTCGCCAGCTGGCGTAATAGCGAAGAGGCCCGCACCGA
TCGCCCTTCCCAACAGTTGCGCAGCCTGAATGGCGAATGGG
[124 nt withheld, positions 10052-10175]
C
[91 nt withheld, positions 10177-10267]
A
[49 nt withheld, positions 10269-10317]
CCTTTGACGTTGGAGTCCACGTTCTTT
[37 nt withheld, positions 10345-10381]
ACCCTATCTCGGTCTATTCTTTTGATTTATAAGGGATTTTGCCGATTTCGGCCTATTGGTTAAAAAATGA
GCTGATTTAACAAAAATTTAACGCGAATTTTAACAAAATATTAACGCTTACAATTTAGGTGGCACTTTTC
GGGGAAATGTGCGCGGAACCCCTATTTGTTTATTTTTCTAAATACATTCAAATATGTATCCGCTCATGAG
ACAATAACCCTGATAAATGCTTCAATAATATTGAAAAAGGAAGAGTATGAGTATTCAACATTTCCGTGTC
GCCCTTATTCCCTTTTTTGCGGCATTTTGCCTTCCTGTTTTTGCTCACCCAGAAACGCTGGTGAAAGTAA
AAGATGCTGAAGATCAGTTGGGTGCACGAGTGGGTTACATCGAACTGGATCTCAACAGCGGTAAGATCCT
TGAGAGTTTTCGCCCCGAAGAACGTTTTCCAATGATGAGCACTTTTAAAGTTCTGCTATGTGGCGCGGTA
TTATCCCGTATTGACGCCGGGCAAGAGCAACTCGGTCGCCGCATACACTATTCTCAGAATGACTTGGTTG
AGTACTCACCAGTCACAGAAAAGCATCTTACGGATGGCATGACAGTAAGAGAATTATGCAGTGCTGCCAT
AACCATGAGTGATAACACTGCGGCCAACTTACTTCTGACAACGATCGGAGGACCGAAGGAGCTAACCGCT
TTTTTGCACAACATGGGGGATCATGTAACTCGCCTTGATCGTTGGGAACCGGAGCTGAATGAAGCCATAC
CAAACGACGAGCGTGACACCACGATGCCTGTAGCAATGGCAACAACGTTGCGCAAACTATTAACTGGCGA
ACTACTTACTCTAGCTTCCCGGCAACAATTAATAGACTGGATGGAGGCGGATAAAGTTGCAGGACCACTT
CTGCGCTCGGCCCTTCCGGCTGGCTGGTTTATTGCTGATAAATCTGGAGCCGGTGAGCGTGGGTCTCGCG
GTATCATTGCAGCACTGGGGCCAGATGGTAAGCCCTCCCGTATCGTAGTTATCTACACGACGGGGAGTCA
GGCAACTATGGATGAACGAAATAGACAGATCGCTGAGATAGGTGCCTCACTGATTAAGCATTGGTAACTG
TCAGACCAAGTTTACTCATATATACTTTAGATTGATTTAAAACTTCATTTTTAATTTAAAAGGATCTAGG
TGAAGATCCTTTTTGATAATCTCATGACCAAAATCCCTTAACGTGAGTTTTCGTTCCACTGAGCGTCAGA
CCCCGTAGAAAAGATCAAAGGATCTTCTTGAGATCCTTTTTTTCTGCGCGTAATCTGCTGCTTGCAAACA
AAAAAACCACCGCTACCAGCGGTGGTTTGTTTGCCGGATCAAGAGCTACCAACTCTTTTTCCGAAGGTAA
CTGGCTTCAGCAGAGCGCAGATACCAAATACTGTCCTTCTAGTGTAGCCGTAGTTAGGCCACCACTTCAA
GAACTCTGTAGCACCGCCTACATACCTCGCTCTGCTAATCCTGTTACCAGTGGCTGCTGCCAGTGGCGAT
AAGTCGTGTCTTACCGGGTTGGACTCAAGACGATAGTTACCGGATAAGGCGCAGCGGTCGGGCTGAACGG
GGGGTTCGTGCACACAGCCCAGCTTGGAGCGAACGACCTACACCGAACTGAGATACCTACAGCGTGAGCT
ATGAGAAAGCGCCACGCTTCCCGAAGGGAGAAAGGCGGACAGGTATCCGGTAAGCGGCAGGGTCGGAACA
GGAGAGCGCACGAGGGAGCTTCCAGGGGGAAACGCCTGGTATCTTTATAGTCCTGTCGGGTTTCGCCACC
TCTGACTTGAGCGTCGATTTTTGTGATGCTCGTCAGGGGGGCGGAGCCTATGGAAAAACGCCAGCAACGC
GGCCTTTTTACGGTTCCTGGCCTTTTGCTGGCCTTTTGCTCACATGTTCTTTCCTGCGTTATCCCCTGAT
TCTGTGGATAACCGTATTACCGCCTTTGAGTGAGCTGATACCGCTCGCCGCAGCCGAACGACCGAGCGCA
GCGAGTCAGTGAGCGAGGAAGCGGAAGAGCGCCCAATACGCAAACCGCCTCTCCCCGCGCGTTGGCCGAT
TCATTAATGCAGCTGGCACGACAGGTTTCCCGACTGGAAAGCGGGCAGTGAGCGCAACGCAATTAATGTG
AGTTAGCTCACTCATTAGGCACCCCAGGCTTTACACTTTATGCTTCCGGCTCGTATGTTGTGTGGAATTG
TGAGCGGATAACAATTTCACACAGGAAACAGCTATGACCATGATTACGCCAAGCGCGCCCGCCGGGTAAC
TCACGGGGTATCCATGTCCATTTCTGCGGCATCCAGCCAGGATACCCGTCCTCGCTGACGTAATATCCCA
GCGCCGCACCGCTGTCATTAATCTGCACACCGGCACGGCAGTTCCGGCTGTCGCCGGTATTGTTCGGGTT
GCTGATGCGCTTCGGGCTGACCATCCGGAACTGTGTCCGGAAAAGCCGCGACGAACTGGTATCCCAGGTG
GCCTGAACGAACAGTTCACCGTTAAAGGCGTGCATGGCCACACCTTCCCGAATCATCATGGTAAACGTGC
GTTTTCGCTCAACGTCAATGCAGCAGCAGTCATCCTCGGCAAACTCTTTCCATGCCGCTTCAACCTCGCG
GGAAAAGGCACGGGCTTCTTCCTCCCCGATGCCCAGATAGCGCCAGCTTGGGCGATGACTGAGCCGGAAA
AAAGACCCGACGATATGATCCTGATGCAGCTAGATTAACCCTAGAAAGATAGTCTGCGTAAAATTGACGC
ATGCATTCTTGAAATATTGCTCTCTCTTTCTAAATAGCGCGAATCCGTCGCTGTGCATTTAGGACATCTC
AGTCGCCGCTTGGAGCTCCCGTGAGGCGTGCTTGTCAATGCGGTAAGTGTCACTGATTTTGAACTATAAC
GACCGCGTGAGTCAAAATGACGCATGATTATCTTTTACGTGACTTTTAAGATTTAACTCATACGATAATT
ATATTGTTATTTCATGTTCTACTTACGTGATAACTTATTATATATATATTTTCTTGTTATAGAATCAGGG
ACAGCCCCCCCCCAAAGCCCCCAGGGATGTAATTACGTCCCTCCCCCGCTAGGGGGCAGCAGCGAGCCGC
CCGGGGCTCCGCTCCGGTCCGGCGCTCCCCCCGCATCCCCGAGCCGGCAGCGTGCGGGGACAGCCCGGGC
ACGGGGAAGGTGGCACGGGATCGCTTTCCTCTGAACGCTTCTCGCTGCTCTTTGAGCCTGCAGACACCTG
GGGGGATACGGGGAAAAAGCCATACCAAATAACTTCGTATAATGTATGCTATACGAAGTTATCCATAGAG
CCCACCGCATCCCCAGCATGCCTGCTATTGTCTTCCCAATCCTCCCCCTTGCTGTCCTGCCCCACCCCAC
CCCCCAGAATAGAATGACACCTACTCAGACAATGCGATGCAATTTCCTCATTTTATTAGGAAAGGACAGT
GGGAGTGGCACCTTCCAGGGTCAAGGAAGGCACGGGGGAGGGGCAAACAACAGATGGCTGGCAACTAGAA
GGCACAGCGGCCGCCTATTCCTTGGCTCTGGGTCTTGTGGAGGGTCTCCTGTTTCCAGAGTCAGCCAGAA
CTTCAACACATCCATCAGTCCAAACAGCAGCAGACCTTCTTGCAATTTGAGTTCTTCCAACAGTTCCAGC
ACCAGACCTCACAATGGCATCACATCTTCCTTGTGCCCAAGCAGCATCATCAAAGTTTCCATCAACCAGA
GATTGATACAGTTGGTCCAGGCCAATTCTGAGCATGTAGGCTCTCAGTCTGGGGGAACCAGCCAGTTCTG
GGTGTCTTCTTTCAAAATATCTTGTTTGTTGTTCCATGCAAGCCAGCCAAGGTCTCCAAAAAAAAATGTT
GGCAACCTCATATTGAGAATCTCCAAACATGGCTTCAGACCAGTCAATGACTGCAGTGATTCTGCCATTG
TCTGTCAGAACATTGTTGCTTCCAAAATCAGCATGGACAAGGTGTCTGACTTCAGGACAATCTTCTGCCC
ACAGCATGAGTTCATCCAGTGCCTGAGCAACAGAAGCAGAAACTGTGTCATCCATCACAGTCTGCCAGTG
ATAGACATGAGGATCAGCAATGGCACAAATGAAATCCCTCCAAGTGGTGTACTGACCGATGCCTTGGGGA
CCAAAAGGACCAAATCCGCTGGTTTGGCTCAGATCAGCTGCTGCAATGGCATCCATTGCTTCAGCAACAG
GTTGCAGAACAGCTGGCAGCTCAGTTTCAGGGAGATCCTGGAGAGTGACTCCTTGTGCTCTTCTGCTGAT
GCAGTAGGTGAGAGATTCAGAAAATTCTCCAATGTCCAGAACTTCTGGAATTGGCAGAGCAGCAGAGGCA
AAGTGTCTGTAAACATATCTGTCTTTGTAAAAACCATCAGCACAAGAATTGACCCTCAGAACATAACCTC
TTCCTCCAACATCAAAAGAAAAGGCTCTGCTTTCTTCACCTTCAGACAGCTGCATGAGATCAGAAACAGA
ATCAAATTTTTCAATGAGAAACTTCTCAACAGAAGTTGCTGTCAGTTCAGGTTTCTTCATGGTGGGATTT
AAATCACGACACCTGAAATGGAAGAAAAAAACTTTGAACCACTGTCTGAGGCTTGAGAATGAACCAAGAT
CCAAACTCAAAAAGGGCAAATTCCAAGGAGAATTACATCAAGTGCCAAGCTGGCCTAACTTCAGTCTCCA
CCCACTCAGTGTGGGGAAACTCCATCGCATAAAACCCCTCCCCCCAACCTAAAGACGACGTACTCCAAAA
GCGCGAGAACTAATCGAGGTGCCTGGACGGCGCCCGGTACTCCGTGGAGTCACATGAAGCGACGGCTGAG
GACGGAAAGGCCCTTTTCCTTTGTGTGGGTGACTCACCCGCCCGCTCTCCCGAGCGCCGCGTCCTCCATT
TTGAGCTCCCTGCAGCAGGGCCGGGAAGCGGCCATCTTTCCGCTCACGCAACTGGTGCCGACCGGGCCAG
CCTTGCCGCCCAGGGCGGGGCGATACACGGCGGCGCGAGGCCAGGCACCAGAGCAGGCCGGCCAGCTTGA
GACTACCCCCGTCCGATTCTCGGTGGCCGCGCTCGCAGGCCCCGCCTCGCCGAACATGTGCGCTGGGACG
CACGGGCCCCGTCGCCGCCCGCGGCCCCAAAAACCGAAATACCAGTGTGCAGATCTTGGCCCGCATTTAC
AAGACTATCTTGCCAGAAAAAAAGCGTCGCAGCAGGTCATCAAAAATTTTAAATGGCTAGAGACTTATCG
AAAGCAGCGAGACAGGCGCGAAGGTGCCACCAGATTCGCACGCGGCGGCCCCAGCGCCCAGGCCAGGCCT
CAACTCAAGCACGAGGCGAAGGGGCTCCTTAAGCGCAAGGCCTCGAACTCTCCCACCCACTTCCAACCCG
AAGCTCGGGATCAAGAATCACGTACTGCAGCCAGGTGGAAGTAATTCAAGGCACGCAAGGGCCATAACCC
GTAAAGAGGCCAGGCCCGCGGGAACCACACACGGCACTTACCTGTGTTCTGGCGGCAAACCCGTTGCGAA
AAAGAACGTTCACGGCGACTACTGCACTTATATACGGTTCTCCCCCACCCTCGGGAAAAAGGCGGAGCCA
GTACACGACATCACTTTCCCAGTTTACCCCGCGCCACCTTCTCTAGGCACCGGTTCAATTGCCGACCCCT
CCCCCCAACTTCTCGGGGACTGTGGGCGATGTGCGCTCTGCCCATAACTTCGTATAATGTATGCTATACG
AAGTTATAATATTCTCACTGACTCCGTCCTGGAGTTGGATGAGAGATAATGGCCTTACGTTGTGCCAGGG
GAGGGTCGGGCTGGATTTAGCAAGATTTACCTTCTCCAAAGAGCGGTGCTGCAGTGGCACAGCTGCCCAC
GGAGGTGGGGGGGTCACCGTCCCTGGAGGTGATGAAGAACTGTGGGGATGTGGCACTGAGGGACATGGCC
AGTGGGCACGGTGGGTGGGTTGGGGTTGGTCTTGGGGATCTTGGAGGGCTTTTCCAGCCTTCATGATTTG
ACGATTGTATGAACATCTACATGGCAATTCTCCAGCTGCCTGTCCCAGTCCTACTGACCCAGCTGTATCT
CTCCAGGCAAGCTCTTCCACCCCTTCTGCTTGCATCCAGACACCATCAAACATGCAGGCTCAGACACAGG
GACCAGCAGTGTCTGTGGCCTTTTTGTGCTCCTCTCCATGCTGGGTTTTAACTTGCTCTTTGTCCTTCTA
TCCTATCTTCTTATCCTTAAGGCTGTTCTGAACGCTGTGACTTGGAGAGTGTCCCAGAGCCCTCAACACC
TGCATGTCCCACGTCCATGCTGTCCTGCACTTCCTTATCCCCAAGATCTGCCTCTCCGTGATGCACTGAA
TTGGCAAACATGTGTCACCCCAGACCAACAATGTCACAGCAAACTCCCCCTTGATAGGACAAGGGGGAAT
GGCTTTACACTGAGACAGGGGAGGTTTGGGTTGGATATGAGGAGGCAGTTTTTCCCCCAGAGGGTGGTGA
CGCACTGAACAGGTTGCCCAAGGAGGCTGTGGATGCCCCATCCCTGCAGGCATTCAAGGCCAGGCTGGAT
GTGGCTCTGGGCAGCCTGGGCTGCTGGTTGATGACCCTGCACATAGCAGGGGGTTGGATCTGGATGAGCA
CTGTGCTCCTTTGCAACCCAGGCCGTTCTATGATTCTGTCATTCTAAATCTCTCTTTCAGCCTAAAGCTT
TTTCCCCGTATCCCCCCAGGTGTCTGCAGGCTCAAAGAGCAGCGAGAAGCGTTCAGAGGAAAGCGATCCC
GTGCCACCTTCCCCGTGCCCGGGCTGTCCCCGCACGCTGCCGGCTCGGGGATGCGGGGGGAGCGCCGGAC
CGGAGCGGAGCCCCGGGCGGCTCGCTGCTGCCCCCTAGCGGGGGAGGGACGTAATTACATCCCTGGGGGC
TTTGGGGGGGGGCTGTCCCCGTGAGCTCCACGTGCCTAGGGCACACGACCACAATTCCACTGAAAGCATT
TTAATACGGAACTTGTCACTCCCAGGGAGCCTCCGCTCAGCCGGCAGTTGGTTCATTTCAATCCCCACGA
CAACCCTTCAAAGTGCAGGGCAGACAGCAGGTGGCTCTGCCCAGGCGCCTGGATCACAGCCCGGCCTGCA
GCCCTCACCTGGGCGCGGGGAGACCCTGAGGACGCTCCTCCAGGCGGCGCTGGCCGGGGCCTGCGGACAC
GGACGGGCGGGCTGAGCTCCGGGACCCCTCCCCGCGCCCCGCACCCCGCACCCCGCACCCCGCACCCCGC
ACCCGGCGCTCACCCGTCCCAGCCCCGCCGCCCGCAGCCCCAGCTGCAACGCAGCCACCGCCGCCATCGC
ACCCGGCCCCGCGGGCGCTTCCGGGACGCAGGAGGCATCTGCATCCGGGGCGCCGCTGAGTCCCGCCCAG
AGCCCCGCCCCCGGCTCCAGGTTCTGCGAGCGGCTTCCGCCGGGCTGCTCCGCGGGCGCGTCGGCCATGA
GCGAGTTGCCGGGCGACGTGCGGGCGTTTCTGCGGGAGCACCCGAGCCTGCGGCTCCAGACGGACGCCCG
CAAGGTTCGCAGCGCGGGAGGGGAACGGAGTGGCGGAGAAGGGCGCAGTTGGGATGAGGGGCTGAGGGGA
GGGCAGGGGAGAGGAGAGGGCAGGGGAGAGGGGAGAGGGGAGAGCAGGAGAGAGGGGAAGGCAGGGGAGA
GGGCGCGGCGGGATCAGGGGAGGAGAGGGAAGGGGGCGCGGCAGGAGGGGGCACCAGGGAGCGGAGCCCT
GGCCCTCCTGACGTCCTGCCCGCCCACGCGTCCGCAGGTGAGGTGCATCCTGACAGGTCACGAGCTGCCC
TGCCGCCTGCCGGAGCTCCAGGTCTACACCCGCGGCAAAAAGTACCAGCGGCTGGTCCGCGCCTCCCCGG
CCTTCGACTATGCAGAGTTCGAGCCGCACATCGTGCCCAGCACCAAGAACCCGTAGGTGGTC
